Addgene plasmid #12013: pAG202 SFRS12 3'UTR
Depositing lab: David Bartel. Depositing organization: Whitehead Institute for Biomedical Research. Publication: The widespread impact of mammalian MicroRNAs on mRNA repression and evolution. Farh KK, Grimson A, Jan C, Lewis BP, Johnston WK, Lim LP, Burge CB, Bartel DP. Science. 2005 Dec 16. 310(5755):1817-21. 10.1126/science.1121158 PubMed 16308420.
Backbone
  Vector backbone: pIS2
  Backbone manufacturer: pIS2 derived from pRL-SV40 (Promega)
  Backbone size w/o insert (bp): 3700
  Vector type: Mammalian Expression, Luciferase
Growth in bacteria
  Bacterial resistance: Ampicillin, 100 μg/mL
  Growth temperature: 37°C
  Growth strain: DH5alpha
  Copy number: High Copy
Gene/Insert
  Gene/Insert name: SFRS12 3'UTR (alt name: SFRS12)
  Species: H. sapiens (human)
  Insert size (bp): 960
  GenBank ID: NM_139168
  Entrez Gene: SREK1 (a.k.a. SFRS12, SRrp508, SRrp86)
  Cloning method: Restriction Enzyme; 5′ cloning site SacI (not destroyed); 3′ cloning site SpeI (not destroyed)
  Sequencing primers: 5′ EBV rev primer (GTGGTTTGTCCAAACTCATC)
Terms and licenses: Academic/Nonprofit Terms; Industry Terms: Not Available to Industry
Depositor comments: SFRS12 3'UTR in renilla luciferase reporter plasmid.
How to cite: pAG202 SFRS12 3'UTR was a gift from David Bartel (Addgene plasmid # 12013 ; http://n2t.net/addgene:12013 ; RRID:Addgene_12013)
