[The description below was written by a language model from this plasmid's Addgene catalogue record and pLannotate feature annotations shown in this document.]
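Description:
pAG202 SFRS12 3'UTR is a mammalian Renilla luciferase reporter plasmid built on pIS2, a derivative of the commercial pRL-SV40 vector. It carries about 960 bp of the 3' untranslated region of human SFRS12 (now named SREK1, a splicing regulatory protein). The full construct is 4,682 nt. It is propagated in E. coli as a high-copy plasmid through a ColE1/pUC-type origin and is selected with ampicillin via the β-lactamase gene and its native promoter.

The reporter unit is driven by the SV40 enhancer and early promoter. This is followed by a chimeric β-globin/immunoglobulin heavy chain intron, which generally improves expression of the spliced transcript. A T7 promoter lies just upstream of the Renilla luciferase coding sequence and would permit in vitro transcription. The UTR fragment was cloned between SacI and SpeI sites, both retained. The feature table does not annotate the fragment, but the unannotated stretch between the end of Rluc and the SV40 polyadenylation signal is about the right length to hold it. The SFRS12 sequence therefore serves as the 3'UTR of the luciferase message. The poly(A) signal and an adjacent small fragment of SV40 large T antigen are annotated on the reverse strand, a common outcome for this bidirectional SV40 region.

Because luciferase output depends on the appended UTR, the plasmid reports post-transcriptional regulation acting through SFRS12 3'UTR sequences. The associated publication concerns microRNA-mediated mRNA repression in mammals, so it was presumably used to test microRNA targeting of this UTR in transfected cells. The record does not state which microRNA was examined or what normalisation control was used.
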