Features (pLannotate 1.2.2; 9 found; start..end, strand, type, name):
     62..419     +  promoter       SV40 promoter: SV40 enhancer and early promoter
    489..621     +  intron         chimeric intron: chimera between introns from human β-globin and immunoglobulin heavy chain genes
    666..684     +  promoter       T7 promoter: promoter for bacteriophage T7 RNA polymerase
    694..1629    +  CDS            Rluc: luciferase from the anthozoan coelenterate Renilla reniformis (sea pansy)
   2637..2758    -  polyA_signal   SV40 poly(A) signal: SV40 polyadenylation signal
   2781..2849    -  CDS            large T antigen (fragment): large T antigen from SV40 (simian virus 40)
   2891..2995    +  promoter       AmpR promoter: bla
   2996..3856    +  CDS            AmpR: β-lactamase; bla; confers resistance to ampicillin, carbenicillin, and related antibiotics
   4027..4615    +  rep_origin     ori: high-copy-number ColE1/pMB1/pBR322/pUC origin of replication
>Addgene plasmid #12013 | pAG202 SFRS12 3'UTR | depositor full sequence | sequence record 7171 | Author sequence
AGATCTGCGCAGCACCATGGCCTGAAATAACCTCTGAAAGAGGAACTTGGTTAGGTACCTTCTGAGGCGG
AAAGAACCAGCTGTGGAATGTGTGTCAGTTAGGGTGTGGAAAGTCCCCAGGCTCCCCAGCAGGCAGAAGT
ATGCAAAGCATGCATCTCAATTAGTCAGCAACCAGGTGTGGAAAGTCCCCAGGCTCCCCAGCAGGCAGAA
GTATGCAAAGCATGCATCTCAATTAGTCAGCAACCATAGTCCCGCCCCTAACTCCGCCCATCCCGCCCCT
AACTCCGCCCAGTTCCGCCCATTCTCCGCCCCATGGCTGACTAATTTTTTTTATTTATGCAGAGGCCGAG
GCCGCCTCGGCCTCTGAGCTATTCCAGAAGTAGTGAGGAGGCTTTTTTGGAGGCCTAGGCTTTTGCAAAA
AGCTTGATTCTTCTGACACAACAGTCTCGAACTTAAGCTGCAGAAGTTGGTCGTGAGGCACTGGGCAGGT
AAGTATCAAGGTTACAAGACAGGTTTAAGGAGACCAATAGAAACTGGGCTTGTCGAGACAGAGAAGACTC
TTGCGTTTCTGATAGGCACCTATTGGTCTTACTGACATCCACTTTGCCTTTCTCTCCACAGGTGTCCACT
CCCAGTTCAATTACAGCTCTTAAGGCTAGAGTACTTAATACGACTCACTATAGGCTAGCCACCATGACTT
CGAAAGTTTATGATCCAGAACAAAGGAAACGGATGATAACTGGTCCGCAGTGGTGGGCCAGATGTAAACA
AATGAATGTTCTTGATTCATTTATTAATTATTATGATTCAGAAAAACATGCAGAAAATGCTGTTATTTTT
TTACATGGTAACGCGGCCTCTTCTTATTTATGGCGACATGTTGTGCCACATATTGAGCCAGTAGCGCGGT
GTATTATACCAGACCTTATTGGTATGGGCAAATCAGGCAAATCTGGTAATGGTTCTTATAGGTTACTTGA
TCATTACAAATATCTTACTGCATGGTTTGAACTTCTTAATTTACCAAAGAAGATCATTTTTGTCGGCCAT
GATTGGGGTGCTTGTTTGGCATTTCATTATAGCTATGAGCATCAAGATAAGATCAAAGCAATAGTTCACG
CTGAAAGTGTAGTAGATGTGATTGAATCATGGGATGAATGGCCTGATATTGAAGAAGATATTGCGTTGAT
CAAATCTGAAGAAGGAGAAAAAATGGTTTTGGAGAATAACTTCTTCGTGGAAACCATGTTGCCATCAAAA
ATCATGAGAAAGTTAGAACCAGAAGAATTTGCAGCATATCTTGAACCATTCAAAGAGAAAGGTGAAGTTC
GTCGTCCAACATTATCATGGCCTCGTGAAATCCCGTTAGTAAAAGGTGGTAAACCTGACGTTGTACAAAT
TGTTAGGAATTATAATGCTTATCTACGTGCAAGTGATGATTTACCAAAAATGTTTATTGAATCGGACCCA
GGATTCTTTTCCAATGCTATTGTTGAAGGTGCCAAGAAGTTTCCTAATACTGAATTTGTCAAAGTAAAAG
GTCTTCATTTTTCGCAAGAAGATGCACCTGATGAAATGGGAAAATATATCAAATCGTTCGTTGAGCGAGT
TCTCAAAAATGAACAATAATTCTAGGAGCTCTGGGACTACCCACAAAGTGAGCATTTCTTTTTAAATTTT
CTTGACATTTCCAAGCTTATTATGAATAATATTGCAGTGTGTCTTGTCAGCTGTAGGTGGCAAAGGTGCC
CTTATAAAAAAGGAAACTGGCTTTTCAAAATGGGCTATGGGAGCACAAGCTGAAGCTTTAGTGCCTTCTA
CAATGTGGTATACTGTTTTCTAGAATTTTATATGTGCTAGTCATTCTCAATTCATATGGAATCTAGATGG
ATATTTCATGCATACCCATAGAGAAGTGTGTAAGTGATATGTCAGAAGAGCTTCTTACTGATTTCACCTA
AAATGAGAAGGAAGTCCTGTTTTCAAGAATGACATTAGAGTCATGCAGCTTTGGGACCATCAGTTTTATA
CTGTGATAATTGAAAATGAAACATGTTCTTATTTTCCTTAAATTGAAGAAAACCCTTTAGTTGTCTACAT
TGGATGGCCTTATTACCTCTCAATCATCTTTTCATAAATGATGTGCAGAAATTGTACTTAAGGACTTAGG
AGTATATGGGAGGTTATTGGTTTTATGTTTAAGGATACGTTTACTTGAGTTTAAGATACAGGTCATCCAT
CATTCTTAGGCTCACTTTTTACAGAAAGTATGCAAATAGTAAAGTGACAGCACTGCTAATGTTTTTCCCC
AGTACTATAACTTGTGGTTTCTGAACTCATTATTGTTGTATTTCCAAAAAAGTAATACCTTTTAATTAGT
GTATTAAAAGTTAAGTATAATTATTTTAATGCAATCTAATACAATCAGATTACTCAGTTGCCTTACCTCA
TGGGAAGAGTTACTTTTTTAGATCTAAAAAGCTGAATAGCATGTTAGTTACTTGGTTTCAACTTGAGTTT
TCTTTTAATGTTAATAAGATTGAAACTTTAGTATTTAGTGGGGAATGGAAAGAGTTGCCCTTGTTGCAAG
TAATGAAGCACTAGTGTTCTAGAGCGGCCGCTTCGAGCAGACATGATAAGATACATTGATGAGTTTGGAC
AAACCACAACTAGAATGCAGTGAAAAAAATGCTTTATTTGTGAAATTTGTGATGCTATTGCTTTATTTGT
AACCATTATAAGCTGCAATAAACAAGTTAACAACAACAATTGCATTCATTTTATGTTTCAGGTTCAGGGG
GAGGTGTGGGAGGTTTTTTAAAGCAAGTAAAACCTCTACAAATGTGGTAAAATCGATAAGGATCCAGGTG
GCACTTTTCGGGGAAATGTGCGCGGAACCCCTATTTGTTTATTTTTCTAAATACATTCAAATATGTATCC
GCTCATGAGACAATAACCCTGATAAATGCTTCAATAATATTGAAAAAGGAAGAGTATGAGTATTCAACAT
TTCCGTGTCGCCCTTATTCCCTTTTTTGCGGCATTTTGCCTTCCTGTTTTTGCTCACCCAGAAACGCTGG
TGAAAGTAAAAGATGCTGAAGATCAGTTGGGTGCACGAGTGGGTTACATCGAACTGGATCTCAACAGCGG
TAAGATCCTTGAGAGTTTTCGCCCCGAAGAACGTTTTCCAATGATGAGCACTTTTAAAGTTCTGCTATGT
GGCGCGGTATTATCCCGTATTGACGCCGGGCAAGAGCAACTCGGTCGCCGCATACACTATTCTCAGAATG
ACTTGGTTGAGTACTCACCAGTCACAGAAAAGCATCTTACGGATGGCATGACAGTAAGAGAATTATGCAG
TGCTGCCATAACCATGAGTGATAACACTGCGGCCAACTTACTTCTGACAACGATCGGAGGACCGAAGGAG
CTAACCGCTTTTTTGCACAACATGGGGGATCATGTAACTCGCCTTGATCGTTGGGAACCGGAGCTGAATG
AAGCCATACCAAACGACGAGCGTGACACCACGATGCCTGTAGCAATGGCAACAACGTTGCGCAAACTATT
AACTGGCGAACTACTTACTCTAGCTTCCCGGCAACAATTAATAGACTGGATGGAGGCGGATAAAGTTGCA
GGACCACTTCTGCGCTCGGCCCTTCCGGCTGGCTGGTTTATTGCTGATAAATCTGGAGCCGGTGAGCGTG
GGTCTCGCGGTATCATTGCAGCACTGGGGCCAGATGGTAAGCCCTCCCGTATCGTAGTTATCTACACGAC
GGGGAGTCAGGCAACTATGGATGAACGAAATAGACAGATCGCTGAGATAGGTGCCTCACTGATTAAGCAT
TGGTAACTGTCAGACCAAGTTTACTCATATATACTTTAGATTGATTTAAAACTTCATTTTTAATTTAAAA
GGATCTAGGTGAAGATCCTTTTTGATAATCTCATGACCAAAATCCCTTAACGTGAGTTTTCGTTCCACTG
AGCGTCAGACCCCGTAGAAAAGATCAAAGGATCTTCTTGAGATCCTTTTTTTCTGCGCGTAATCTGCTGC
TTGCAAACAAAAAAACCACCGCTACCAGCGGTGGTTTGTTTGCCGGATCAAGAGCTACCAACTCTTTTTC
CGAAGGTAACTGGCTTCAGCAGAGCGCAGATACCAAATACTGTTCTTCTAGTGTAGCCGTAGTTAGGCCA
CCACTTCAAGAACTCTGTAGCACCGCCTACATACCTCGCTCTGCTAATCCTGTTACCAGTGGCTGCTGCC
AGTGGCGATAAGTCGTGTCTTACCGGGTTGGACTCAAGACGATAGTTACCGGATAAGGCGCAGCGGTCGG
GCTGAACGGGGGGTTCGTGCACACAGCCCAGCTTGGAGCGAACGACCTACACCGAACTGAGATACCTACA
GCGTGAGCTATGAGAAAGCGCCACGCTTCCCGAAGGGAGAAAGGCGGACAGGTATCCGGTAAGCGGCAGG
GTCGGAACAGGAGAGCGCACGAGGGAGCTTCCAGGGGGAAACGCCTGGTATCTTTATAGTCCTGTCGGGT
TTCGCCACCTCTGACTTGAGCGTCGATTTTTGTGATGCTCGTCAGGGGGGCGGAGCCTATGGAAAAACGC
CAGCAACGCGGCCTTTTTACGGTTCCTGGCCTTTTGCTGGCCTTTTGCTCACATGGCTCGAC
