>Addgene plasmid #12013 | pAG202 SFRS12 3'UTR | addgene partial sequence | sequence record 18606 | 12013 with EBV-rev
TNCGGCGCCCGAGCGGCCGCTCTGACACTAGTGCTTCATTACTTGCAACAAGGGCAACTCTTTCCATTCC
CCACTAAATACTAAAGTTTCAATCTTATTAACATTAAAAGAAAACTCAAGTTGAAACCAAGTAACTAACA
TGCTATTCAGCTTTTTAGATCTAAAAAAGTAACTCTTCCCATGAGGTAAGGCAACTGAGTAATCTGATTG
TATTAGATTGCATTAAAATAATTATACTTAACTTTTAATACACTAATTAAAAGGTATTACTTTTTTGGAA
ATACAACAATAATGAGTTCAGAAACCACAAGTTATAGTACTGGGGAAAAACATTAGCAGTGCTGTCACTT
TACTATTTGCATACTTTCTGTAAAAAGTGAGCCTAAGAATGATGGATGACCTGTATCTTAAACTCAAGTA
AACGTATCCTTAAACATAAAACCAATAACCTCCCATATACTCCTAAGTCCTTAAGTACAATTTCTGCACA
TCATTTATGAAAAGATGATTGAGAGGTAATAAGGCCATCCAATGTAGACAACTAAAGGGTTTTCTTCAAT
TTAAGGAAAATAAGAACATGTTTCATTTTCAATTATCACAGTATAAAACTGATGGTCCCAAAGCTGCATG
ACTCTAATGTCATTCTTGAAAACAGGACTTCCTTCTCATTTTAGGTGAAATCAGTAAGAAGCTCTTCTGA
CATATCACTTACACACTTCTCTATGGGTATGCTGGAAATATCCGTCTAGATCCCTATGATTGAGATGACT
AGCACTA
